Addgene plasmid #235971: pME_Cp_0_7-8_005_Kan/ColEI_mScarlet-I
Purpose: Kanamycin/ColEI backbone with mScarlet-I placeholder for lvl2 assembly
Depositing lab: Tobias Erb. Depositing organization: Max Planck Institute for Terrestrial Microbiology. Publication: A modular high-throughput approach for advancing synthetic biology in the chloroplast of Chlamydomonas. Inckemann RM, Chotel T, Burgis M, Brinkmann CK, Andreas L, Baumann J, Sharma P, Klose M, Barrett J, Ries F, Paczia N, Glatter T, Mackinder LCM, Willmund F, Erb TJ. Nat Plants. 2025 Nov;11(11):2332-2349. doi: 10.1038/s41477-025-02126-2. Epub 2025 Nov 3. PubMed 41184475.
Backbone
  Vector backbone: pYTK084
  Backbone size w/o insert (bp): 1772
  Vector type: Synthetic Biology
Growth in bacteria
  Bacterial resistance: Kanamycin, 50 μg/mL
  Growth temperature: 37°C
  Growth strain: DH5alpha
  Copy number: High Copy
Gene/Insert
  Gene/Insert name: Kan/ColEI
  Species: Discosoma sp.
  Insert size (bp): 1018
  Cloning method: Restriction Enzyme; 5′ cloning site BsmBI (destroyed during cloning); 3′ cloning site BsmBI (destroyed during cloning)
  Sequencing primers: 5′ CCTTTTTACGGTTCCTGGC; 3′ CTCCTTCATTACAGAAACGGC
Terms and licenses: Academic/Nonprofit Terms; Industry Terms: Not Available to Industry
Depositor comments: Please visit https://doi.org/10.1101/2024.05.08.593163 for bioRxiv preprint.
How to cite: pME_Cp_0_7-8_005_Kan/ColEI_mScarlet-I was a gift from Tobias Erb (Addgene plasmid # 235971 ; http://n2t.net/addgene:235971 ; RRID:Addgene_235971)
