[The description below was written by a language model from this plasmid's Addgene catalogue record and pLannotate feature annotations shown in this document.]
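Description:
pME_Cp_0_7-8_005_Kan/ColEI_mScarlet-I is a small (about 2.8 kb) synthetic-biology backbone part derived from pYTK084, deposited as part of a modular cloning toolkit for engineering the Chlamydomonas chloroplast. It is an E. coli-propagated plasmid that supplies the bacterial maintenance functions for higher-order assemblies: a high-copy ColE1/pUC-type origin of replication and a kanamycin resistance gene (aph(3')-Ia aminoglycoside phosphotransferase), the latter encoded on the opposite strand from the other annotated features. The name suggests it fills the combined 7-8 position of the part hierarchy, although the record does not explain the numbering.

The remaining roughly 1 kb is a placeholder cassette carrying the coding sequence for mScarlet-I, a rapidly maturing monomeric red fluorescent protein, followed by two tandem transcription terminators, rrnB T1 and the phage T7 early terminator T7Te. No promoter or ribosome binding site was annotated upstream of the reporter, so the record does not state what drives its expression; about 185 bp of unannotated sequence precede the open reading frame. The cassette was installed with BsmBI, and those sites were destroyed during cloning.

According to the stated purpose, the plasmid serves as the kanamycin/ColE1 destination backbone for level 2 assembly. In Golden Gate-style systems, such a fluorescent placeholder is normally displaced by the incoming assembled parts, so that correct clones can be distinguished as non-red colonies from red colonies carrying uncut or religated backbone. The type IIS enzyme and overhangs used at the level 2 step are not given in the record. Nothing in the feature table indicates chloroplast-specific elements in this plasmid itself; those would presumably come from the parts inserted into it.
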