Features (pLannotate 1.2.2; 5 found; start..end, strand, type, name):
    186..872     +  CDS            mScarlet-I: mScarlet-I is a basic (constitutively fluorescent) red fluorescent protein published in 2016, derived from synthetic construct. It is reported to be a rapidly-maturing monomer with moderate acid sensitivity.
    884..955     +  terminator     rrnB T1 terminator: transcription terminator T1 from the E. coli rrnB gene
    971..998     +  terminator     T7Te terminator: phage T7 early transcription terminator
   1052..1867    -  CDS            KanR: aminoglycoside phosphotransferase; aph(3')-Ia; confers resistance to kanamycin in bacteria or G418 (Geneticin®) in eukaryotes
   2092..2680    +  rep_origin     ori: high-copy-number ColE1/pMB1/pBR322/pUC origin of replication
>Addgene plasmid #235971 | pME_Cp_0_7-8_005_Kan/ColEI_mScarlet-I | addgene full sequence | sequence record 488478 | Addgene NGS Result
AACATGAGACGAGGAAAGTGAAACGTGATTTCATGCGTCATTTTGAACATTTTGTAAATCTTATTTAATA
ATGTGTGCGGCAATTCACATTTAATTTATGAATGTTTTCTTAACATCGCGGCAACTCAAGAAACGGCAGG
TTCGGATCTTAGCTACTAGAGAAAGAGGAGAAATACTAGATGCGTAAAGGCGAAGCAGTGATCAAAGAAT
TTATGCGCTTCAAAGTTCACATGGAAGGTTCTATGAACGGCCACGAATTTGAAATTGAAGGTGAAGGCGA
AGGTCGTCCATACGAAGGTACTCAAACCGCAAAACTGAAAGTTACCAAAGGTGGTCCACTGCCATTTTCT
TGGGATATTCTGTCTCCACAATTTATGTACGGTTCTCGTGCATTTATCAAACACCCAGCAGATATTCCAG
ACTACTACAAACAATCTTTTCCGGAAGGTTTCAAATGGGAACGTGTTATGAATTTTGAAGATGGTGGTGC
AGTTACGGTTACCCAAGATACCTCTCTGGAAGATGGTACTCTGATCTACAAAGTTAAACTGCGTGGTACT
AACTTTCCACCAGATGGTCCAGTTATGCAGAAAAAAACCATGGGTTGGGAAGCATCTACCGAACGTCTGT
ACCCAGAAGATGGCGTTCTGAAAGGTGATATCAAAATGGCACTGCGTCTGAAAGATGGCGGTCGTTACCT
GGCAGATTTCAAAACCACCTACAAAGCGAAAAAACCAGTTCAAATGCCAGGTGCATACAACGTTGATCGT
AAACTGGATATTACCAGCCACAACGAAGATTACACCGTTGTTGAACAATACGAACGTTCTGAAGGCCGTC
ACTCTACCGGTGGTATGGATGAACTGTACAAATAACCAGGCATCAAATAAAACGAAAGGCTCAGTCGAAA
GACTGGGCCTTTCGTTTTATCTGTTGTTTGTCGGTGAACGCTCTCTACTAGAGTCACACTGGCTCACCTT
CGGGTGGGCCTTTCTGCGTTTATACGTCTCAAGACTGCGGCCGCGTGTTACAACCAATTAACCAATTCTG
ATTAGAAAAACTCATCGAGCATCAAATGAAACTGCAATTTATTCATATCAGGATTATCAATACCATATTT
TTGAAAAAGCCGTTTCTGTAATGAAGGAGAAAACTCACCGAGGCATTTCCATAGGATGGCAAGATCCTGG
TATCGGTCTGCGATTCCGACTCGTCCAACATCAATACAACCTATTAATTTCCCCTCGTCAAAAATAAGGT
TATCAAGTGAGAAATCACCATGAGTGACGACTGAATCCGGTGAGAATGGCAAAAGCTTATGCATTTCTTT
CCAGACTTGTTCAACAGGCCAGCCATTACGCTCGTCATCAAAATCACTCGCATCAACCAAACCGTTATTC
ATTCGTGATTGCGCCTGAGCGAGGCGAAATACGCGATCGCTGTTAAAAGGACAATTACAAACAGGAATCG
AATGCAACCGGCGCAGGAACACTGCCAGCGCATCAACAATATTTTCACCTGAATCAGGATATTCTTCTAA
TACCTGGAATGCTGTTTTCCCGGGGATCGCAGTGGTGAGTAACCATGCATCATCAGGAGTACGGATAAAA
TGCTTGATGGTCGGAAGAGGCATAAATTCCGTCAGCCAGTTTAGTCTGACCATCTCATCTGTAACATCAT
TGGCAACGCTACCTTTGCCATGTTTCAGAAACAACTCTGGCGCATCGGGCTTCCCATACAATCGATAGAT
TGTCGCACCTGATTGCCCGACATTATCGCGAGCCCATTTATACCCATATAAATCAGCATCCATGTTGGAA
TTTAATCGCGGCCTGGAGCAAGACGTTTCCCGTTGAATATGGCTCATAACACCCCTTGTATTACTGTTTA
TGTAAGCAGACAGTTTTATTGTTCATGATGATATATTTTTATCTTGTGCAATGTAACATCAGAGATTTTG
AGACACAACGTGGCTTTGTTGAATAAATCGAACTTTTGCTGAGTTGAAGGATCAGTCATGACCAAAATCC
CTTAACGTGAGTTTTCGTTCCACTGAGCGTCAGACCCCGTAGAAAAGATCAAAGGATCTTCTTGAGATCC
TTTTTTTCTGCGCGTAATCTGCTGCTTGCAAACAAAAAAACCACCGCTACCAGCGGTGGTTTGTTTGCCG
GATCAAGAGCTACCAACTCTTTTTCCGAAGGTAACTGGCTTCAGCAGAGCGCAGATACCAAATACTGTTC
TTCTAGTGTAGCCGTAGTTAGGCCACCACTTCAAGAACTCTGTAGCACCGCCTACATACCTCGCTCTGCT
AATCCTGTTACCAGTGGCTGCTGCCAGTGGCGATAAGTCGTGTCTTACCGGGTTGGACTCAAGACGATAG
TTACCGGATAAGGCGCAGCGGTCGGGCTGAACGGGGGGTTCGTGCACACAGCCCAGCTTGGAGCGAACGA
CCTACACCGAACTGAGATACCTACAGCGTGAGCTATGAGAAAGCGCCACGCTTCCCGAAGGGAGAAAGGC
GGACAGGTATCCGGTAAGCGGCAGGGTCGGAACAGGAGAGCGCACGAGGGAGCTTCCAGGGGGAAACGCC
TGGTATCTTTATAGTCCTGTCGGGTTTCGCCACCTCTGACTTGAGCGTCGATTTTTGTGATGCTCGTCAG
GGGGGCGGAGCCTATGGAAAAACGCCAGCAACGCGGCCTTTTTACGGTTCCTGGCCTTTTGCTGGCCTTT
TGCTCACATGTTCTTTCCTGCGTTATCCCCTGATTCTGTGGATAACCGTGCGGCCGC
